>Addgene plasmid #136003 | pcDNA5 FRT TO-EGFP-G3BP1-WT | addgene full sequence | sequence record 269869 | Addgene NGS Result
TGTGTTGGAGGTCGCTGAGTAGTGCGCGAGCAAAATTTAAGCTACAACAAGGCAAGGCTTGACCGACAAT
TGCATGAAGAATCTGCTTAGGGTTAGGCGTTTTGCGCTGCTTCGCGATGTACGGGCCAGATATACGCGTT
GACATTGATTATTGACTAGTTATTAATAGTAATCAATTACGGGGTCATTAGTTCATAGCCCATATATGGA
GTTCCGCGTTACATAACTTACGGTAAATGGCCCGCCTGGCTGACCGCCCAACGACCCCCGCCCATTGACG
TCAATAATGACGTATGTTCCCATAGTAACGCCAATAGGGACTTTCCATTGACGTCAATGGGTGGAGTATT
TACGGTAAACTGCCCACTTGGCAGTACATCAAGTGTATCATATGCCAAGTACGCCCCCTATTGACGTCAA
TGACGGTAAATGGCCCGCCTGGCATTATGCCCAGTACATGACCTTATGGGACTTTCCTACTTGGCAGTAC
ATCTACGTATTAGTCATCGCTATTACCATGGTGATGCGGTTTTGGCAGTACATCAATGGGCGTGGATAGC
GGTTTGACTCACGGGGATTTCCAAGTCTCCACCCCATTGACGTCAATGGGAGTTTGTTTTGGCACCAAAA
TCAACGGGACTTTCCAAAATGTCGTAACAACTCCGCCCCATTGACGCAAATGGGCGGTAGGCGTGTACGG
TGGGAGGTCTATATAAGCAGAGCTCTCCCTATCAGTGATAGAGATCTCCCTATCAGTGATAGAGATCGTC
GACGAGCTCGTTTAGTGAACCGTCAGATCGCCTGGAGACGCCATCCACGCTGTTTTGACCTCCATAGAAG
ACACCGGGACCGATCCAGCCTCCGGACTCTAGCGTTTAAACTTAAGCTTAGTGAACCGTCAGATCCGCTA
GCGCTACCGGTCGCCACCATGGTGAGCAAGGGCGAGGAGCTGTTCACCGGGGTGGTGCCCATCCTGGTCG
AGCTGGACGGCGACGTAAACGGCCACAAGTTCAGCGTGTCCGGCGAGGGCGAGGGCGATGCCACCTACGG
CAAGCTGACCCTGAAGTTCATCTGCACCACCGGCAAGCTGCCCGTGCCCTGGCCCACCCTCGTGACCACC
CTGACCTACGGCGTGCAGTGCTTCAGCCGCTACCCCGACCACATGAAGCAGCACGACTTCTTCAAGTCCG
CCATGCCCGAAGGCTACGTCCAGGAGCGCACCATCTTCTTCAAGGACGACGGCAACTACAAGACCCGCGC
CGAGGTGAAGTTCGAGGGCGACACCCTGGTGAACCGCATCGAGCTGAAGGGCATCGACTTCAAGGAGGAC
GGCAACATCCTGGGGCACAAGCTGGAGTACAACTACAACAGCCACAACGTCTATATCATGGCCGACAAGC
AGAAGAACGGCATCAAGGTGAACTTCAAGATCCGCCACAACATCGAGGACGGCAGCGTGCAGCTCGCCGA
CCACTACCAGCAGAACACCCCCATCGGCGACGGCCCCGTGCTGCTGCCCGACAACCACTACCTGAGCACC
CAGTCCGCCCTGAGCAAAGACCCCAACGAGAAGCGCGATCACATGGTCCTGCTGGAGTTCGTGACCGCCG
CCGGGATCACTCTCGGCATGGACGAGCTGTACAAGTCCGGACTCAGATCTATGGTGATGGAGAAGCCTAG
TCCCCTGCTGGTCGGGCGGGAATTTGTGAGACAGTATTACACACTGCTGAACCAGGCCCCAGACATGCTG
CATAGATTTTATGGAAAGAACTCTTCTTATGTCCATGGGGGATTGGATTCAAATGGAAAGCCAGCAGATG
CAGTCTACGGACAGAAAGAAATCCACAGGAAAGTGATGTCACAAAACTTCACCAACTGCCACACCAAGAT
TCGCCATGTTGATGCTCATGCCACGCTAAATGATGGTGTGGTAGTCCAGGTGATGGGGCTTCTCTCTAAC
AACAACCAGGCTTTGAGGAGATTCATGCAAACGTTTGTCCTTGCTCCTGAGGGGTCTGTTGCAAATAAAT
TCTATGTTCACAATGATATCTTCAGATACCAAGATGAGGTCTTTGGTGGGTTTGTCACTGAGCCTCAGGA
GGAGTCTGAAGAAGAAGTAGAGGAACCTGAAGAAAGACAGCAAACACCTGAGGTGGTACCTGATGATTCT
GGAACTTTCTATGATCAGGCAGTTGTCAGTAATGACATGGAAGAACATTTAGAGGAGCCTGTTGCTGAAC
CAGAGCCTGATCCTGAACCAGAACCAGAACAAGAACCTGTATCTGAAATCCAAGAGGAAAAGCCTGAGCC
AGTATTAGAAGAAACTGCCCCTGAGGATGCTCAGAAGAGTTCTTCTCCAGCACCTGCAGACATAGCTCAG
ACAGTACAGGAAGACTTGAGGACATTTTCTTGGGCATCTGTGACCAGTAAGAATCTTCCACCCAGTGGAG
CTGTTCCAGTTACTGGGATACCACCTCATGTTGTTAAAGTACCAGCTTCACAGCCCCGTCCAGAGTCTAA
GCCTGAATCTCAGATTCCACCACAAAGACCTCAGCGGGATCAAAGAGTGCGAGAACAACGAATAAATATT
CCTCCCCAAAGGGGACCCAGACCAATCCGTGAGGCTGGTGAGCAAGGTGACATTGAACCCCGAAGAATGG
TGAGACACCCTGACAGTCACCAACTCTTCATTGGCAACCTGCCTCATGAAGTGGACAAATCAGAGCTTAA
AGATTTCTTTCAAAGTTATGGAAACGTGGTGGAGTTGCGCATTAACAGTGGTGGGAAATTACCCAATTTT
GGTTTTGTTGTGTTTGATGATTCTGAGCCTGTTCAGAAAGTCCTTAGCAACAGACCCATCATGTTCAGAG
GTGAGGTCCGTCTGAATGTCGAAGAGAAGAAGACTCGAGCTGCCAGGGAAGGCGACCGACGAGATAATCG
CCTTCGGGGACCTGGAGGCCCTCGAGGTGGGCTGGGTGGTGGAATGAGAGGCCCTCCCCGTGGAGGCATG
GTGCAGAAACCAGGATTTGGAGTGGGAAGGGGGCTTGCGCCACGGCAGGGAATTCTGCAGTCGACGGTAC
CGCGGGCCCGGGATCCACTAGTCCAGTGTGGTGGAATTCTGCAGATATCCAGCACAGTGGCGGCCGCTCG
AGTCTAGAGGGCCCGTTTAAACCCGCTGATCAGCCTCGACTGTGCCTTCTAGTTGCCAGCCATCTGTTGT
TTGCCCCTCCCCCGTGCCTTCCTTGACCCTGGAAGGTGCCACTCCCACTGTCCTTTCCTAATAAAATGAG
GAAATTGCATCGCATTGTCTGAGTAGGTGTCATTCTATTCTGGGGGGTGGGGTGGGGCAGGACAGCAAGG
GGGAGGATTGGGAAGACAATAGCAGGCATGCTGGGGATGCGGTGGGCTCTATGGCTTCTGAGGCGGAAAG
AACCAGCTGGGGCTCTAGGGGGTATCCCC
[124 nt withheld, positions 3460-3583]
C
[91 nt withheld, positions 3585-3675]
AGGGTGATGGTTCACGTACCTAGAAGTTCCTATTCCGAAGTTCCTATTCTCTAGAAAGTATAGGAACTTC
CTTGGCCAAAAAGCCTGAACTCACCGCGACGTCTGTCGAGAAGTTTCTGATCGAAAAGTTCGACAGCGTC
TCCGACCTGATGCAGCTCTCGGAGGGCGAAGAATCTCGTGCTTTCAGCTTCGATGTAGGAGGGCGTGGAT
ATGTCCTGCGGGTAAATAGCTGCGCCGATGGTTTCTACAAAGATCGTTATGTTTATCGGCACTTTGCATC
GGCCGCGCTCCCGATTCCGGAAGTGCTTGACATTGGGGAATTCAGCGAGAGCCTGACCTATTGCATCTCC
CGCCGTGCACAGGGTGTCACGTTGCAAGACCTGCCTGAAACCGAACTGCCCGCTGTTCTGCAGCCGGTCG
CGGAGGCCATGGATGCGATCGCTGCGGCCGATCTTAGCCAGACGAGCGGGTTCGGCCCATTCGGACCGCA
AGGAATCGGTCAATACACTACATGGCGTGATTTCATATGCGCGATTGCTGATCCCCATGTGTATCACTGG
CAAACTGTGATGGACGACACCGTCAGTGCGTCCGTCGCGCAGGCTCTCGATGAGCTGATGCTTTGGGCCG
AGGACTGCCCCGAAGTCCGGCACCTCGTGCACGCGGATTTCGGCTCCAACAATGTCCTGACGGACAATGG
CCGCATAACAGCGGTCATTGACTGGAGCGAGGCGATGTTCGGGGATTCCCAATACGAGGTCGCCAACATC
TTCTTCTGGAGGCCGTGGTTGGCTTGTATGGAGCAGCAGACGCGCTACTTCGAGCGGAGGCATCCGGAGC
TTGCAGGATCGCCGCGGCTCCGGGCGTATATGCTCCGCATTGGTCTTGACCAACTCTATCAGAGCTTGGT
TGACGGCAATTTCGATGATGCAGCTTGGGCGCAGGGTCGATGCGACGCAATCGTCCGATCCGGAGCCGGG
ACTGTCGGGCGTACACAAATCGCCCGCAGAAGCGCGGCCGTCTGGACCGATGGCTGTGTAGAAGTACTCG
CCGATAGTGGAAACCGACGCCCCAGCACTCGTCCGAGGGCAAAGGAATAGCACGTACTACGAGATTTCGA
TTCCACCGCCGCCTTCTATGAAAGGTTGGGCTTCGGAATCGTTTTCCGGGACGCCGGCTGGATGATCCTC
CAGCGCGGGGATCTCATGCTGGAGTTCTTCGCCCACCCCAACTTGTTTATTGCAGCTTATAATGGTTACA
AATAAAGCAATAGCATCACAAATTTCACAAATAAAGCATTTTTTTCACTGCATTCTAGTTGTGGTTTGTC
CAAACTCATCAATGTATCTTATCATGTCTGTATACCGTCGACCTCTAGCTAGAGCTTGGCGTAATCATGG
TCATAGCTGTTTCCTGTGTGAAATTGTTATCCGCTCACAATTCCACACAACATACGAGCCGGAAGCATAA
AGTGTAAAGCCTGGGGTGCCTAATGAGTGAGCTAACTCACATTAATTGCGTTGCGCTCACTGCCCGCTTT
CCAGTCGGGAAACCTGTCGTGCCAGCTGCATTAATGAATCGGCCAACGCGCGGGGAGAGGCGGTTTGCGT
ATTGGGCGCTCTTCCGCTTCCTCGCTCACTGACTCGCTGCGCTCGGTCGTTCGGCTGCGGCGAGCGGTAT
CAGCTCACTCAAAGGCGGTAATACGGTTATCCACAGAATCAGGGGATAACGCAGGAAAGAACATGTGAGC
AAAAGGCCAGCAAAAGGCCAGGAACCGTAAAAAGGCCGCGTTGCTGGCGTTTTTCCATAGGCTCCGCCCC
CCTGACGAGCATCACAAAAATCGACGCTCAAGTCAGAGGTGGCGAAACCCGACAGGACTATAAAGATACC
AGGCGTTTCCCCCTGGAAGCTCCCTCGTGCGCTCTCCTGTTCCGACCCTGCCGCTTACCGGATACCTGTC
CGCCTTTCTCCCTTCGGGAAGCGTGGCGCTTTCTCATAGCTCACGCTGTAGGTATCTCAGTTCGGTGTAG
GTCGTTCGCTCCAAGCTGGGCTGTGTGCACGAACCCCCCGTTCAGCCCGACCGCTGCGCCTTATCCGGTA
ACTATCGTCTTGAGTCCAACCCGGTAAGACACGACTTATCGCCACTGGCAGCAGCCACTGGTAACAGGAT
TAGCAGAGCGAGGTATGTAGGCGGTGCTACAGAGTTCTTGAAGTGGTGGCCTAACTACGGCTACACTAGA
AGAACAGTATTTGGTATCTGCGCTCTGCTGAAGCCAGTTACCTTCGGAAAAAGAGTTGGTAGCTCTTGAT
CCGGCAAACAAACCACCGCTGGTAGCGGTGGTTTTTTTGTTTGCAAGCAGCAGATTACGCGCAGAAAAAA
AGGATCTCAAGAAGATCCTTTGATCTTTTCTACGGGGTCTGACGCTCAGTGGAACGAAAACTCACGTTAA
GGGATTTTGGTCATGAGATTATCAAAAAGGATCTTCACCTAGATCCTTTTAAATTAAAAATGAAGTTTTA
AATCAATCTAAAGTATATATGAGTAAACTTGGTCTGACAGTTACCAATGCTTAATCAGTGAGGCACCTAT
CTCAGCGATCTGTCTATTTCGTTCATCCATAGTTGCCTGACTCCCCGTCGTGTAGATAACTACGATACGG
GAGGGCTTACCATCTGGCCCCAGTGCTGCAATGATACCGCGAGACCCACGCTCACCGGCTCCAGATTTAT
CAGCAATAAACCAGCCAGCCGGAAGGGCCGAGCGCAGAAGTGGTCCTGCAACTTTATCCGCCTCCATCCA
GTCTATTAATTGTTGCCGGGAAGCTAGAGTAAGTAGTTCGCCAGTTAATAGTTTGCGCAACGTTGTTGCC
ATTGCTACAGGCATCGTGGTGTCACGCTCGTCGTTTGGTATGGCTTCATTCAGCTCCGGTTCCCAACGAT
CAAGGCGAGTTACATGATCCCCCATGTTGTGCAAAAAAGCGGTTAGCTCCTTCGGTCCTCCGATCGTTGT
CAGAAGTAAGTTGGCCGCAGTGTTATCACTCATGGTTATGGCAGCACTGCATAATTCTCTTACTGTCATG
CCATCCGTAAGATGCTTTTCTGTGACTGGTGAGTACTCAACCAAGTCATTCTGAGAATAGTGTATGCGGC
GACCGAGTTGCTCTTGCCCGGCGTCAATACGGGATAATACCGCGCCACATAGCAGAACTTTAAAAGTGCT
CATCATTGGAAAACGTTCTTCGGGGCGAAAACTCTCAAGGATCTTACCGCTGTTGAGATCCAGTTCGATG
TAACCCACTCGTGCACCCAACTGATCTTCAGCATCTTTTACTTTCACCAGCGTTTCTGGGTGAGCAAAAA
CAGGAAGGCAAAATGCCGCAAAAAAGGGAATAAGGGCGACACGGAAATGTTGAATACTCATACTCTTCCT
TTTTCAATATTATTGAAGCATTTATCAGGGTTATTGTCTCATGAGCGGATACATATTTGAATGTATTTAG
AAAAATAAACAAATAGGGGTTCCGCGCACATTTCCCCGAAAAGTGCCACCTGACGTCGACGGATCGGGAG
ATCTCCCGATCCCCTATGGTGCACTCTCAGTACAATCTGCTCTGATGCCGCATAGTTAAGCCAGTATCTG
CTCCCTGCTTG
Features (pLannotate 1.2.2; 24 found; start..end, strand, type, name):
    141..520     +  enhancer       CMV enhancer: human cytomegalovirus immediate early enhancer
    521..724     +  promoter       CMV promoter: human cytomegalovirus (CMV) immediate early promoter
    726..745     +  promoter       PLtetO-1 promoter (fragment): modified phage lambda PL promoter with tet operator sites (Lutz and Bujard, 1997)
    747..766     +  promoter       PLtetO-1 promoter (fragment): modified phage lambda PL promoter with tet operator sites (Lutz and Bujard, 1997)
    774..807     +  promoter       TRE3GV promoter (fragment): 3rd-generation Tet-responsive promoter that can be activated by binding of Tet-On® 3G, optimized for retroviral and lentiviral vectors
    888..905     +  promoter       tight TRE promoter (fragment): Tet-responsive promoter PTight, consisting of seven tet operator sequences followed by the minimal CMV promoter
    929..1645    +  CDS            EGFP: EGFP is a basic (constitutively fluorescent) green fluorescent protein published in 1996, derived from Aequorea victoria. It is reported to be a rapidly-maturing weak dimer with moderate acid sensitivity.
   1661..3058    +  CDS            G3BP1: G3BP1_HUMAN - Also known as G3BP. Experimental evidence at protein level: Swiss-Prot protein existence level 1. ATP- and magnesium-dependent helicase that plays an essential role in innate immunity (PubMed:30510222). Participates in the DNA- triggered cGAS/STING pathway by promoting the DNA binding and activation of CGAS. Enhances also DDX58-induced type I interferon production probably by helping DDX58 at sensing pathogenic RNA (PubMed:30804210). In addition, plays an essential role in stress granule formation (PubMed:12642610, PubMed:20180778, PubMed:23279204). Unwinds preferentially partial
   3060..3096    +  misc_feature   MCS (fragment): multiple cloning site
   3190..3414    +  polyA_signal   bGH poly(A) signal: bovine growth hormone polyadenylation signal
   3418..3439    +  promoter       SV40 promoter (fragment): SV40 enhancer and early promoter
   3460..3693    +  rep_origin     f1 ori (fragment) (sequence partly withheld): f1 bacteriophage origin of replication; arrow indicates direction of (+) strand synthesis
   3698..3745    +  protein_bind   FRT: FLP-mediated recombination occurs in the 8-bp core sequence TCTAGAAA (Turan and Bode, 2011). FLP recombinase from the Saccharomyces cerevisiae 2μ plasmid
   3753..4775    +  CDS            HygR: aminoglycoside phosphotransferase from E. coli; aph(4)-Ia; confers resistance to hygromycin
   4785..4910    +  CDS            ble (fragment): BLE_KLEPN - Experimental evidence at protein level: Swiss-Prot protein existence level 1. Binding protein with a strong affinity to the bleomycin family of antibiotics. Binds to CL990; an antimitotic-antibiotic compound. From Klebsiella pneumoniae.
   4905..5026    +  polyA_signal   SV40 poly(A) signal: SV40 polyadenylation signal
   5099..5115    -  protein_bind   lac operator: The lac repressor binds to the lac operator to inhibit transcription in E. coli. This inhibition can be relieved by adding lactose or isopropyl-β-D-thiogalactopyranoside (IPTG). lac repressor encoded by lacI
   5123..5153    -  promoter       lac promoter: promoter for the E. coli lac operon
   5168..5189    -  protein_bind   CAP binding site: CAP binding activates transcription in the presence of cAMP. E. coli catabolite activator protein
   5202..5294    -  CDS            lacI (fragment): lac repressor; lacI; The lac repressor binds to the lac operator to inhibit transcription in E. coli. This inhibition can be relieved by adding lactose or isopropyl-β-D-thiogalactopyranoside (IPTG).
   5477..6065    -  rep_origin     ori: high-copy-number ColE1/pMB1/pBR322/pUC origin of replication
   6236..7096    -  CDS            AmpR: β-lactamase; bla; confers resistance to ampicillin, carbenicillin, and related antibiotics
   7097..7201    -  promoter       AmpR promoter: bla
   7260..7312    -  misc_feature   bom (fragment): basis of mobility region from pBR322
