[The description below was written by a language model from this plasmid's Addgene catalogue record and pLannotate feature annotations shown in this document.]
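Description:
pcDNA5 FRT TO-EGFP-G3BP1-WT is a mammalian expression plasmid built on the Invitrogen pcDNA5 FRT TO backbone and designed for use with the Flp-In T-REx system, in which a gene of interest is integrated at a single defined genomic locus and expressed under doxycycline control. In bacteria it is maintained through a high-copy ColE1/pUC-type origin and selected with ampicillin via the β-lactamase gene and its own promoter. The 7,326 nt sequence annotation also picks up backbone remnants, including a partial f1 origin, lac promoter/operator elements and short lacI, ble and bom fragments, which do not appear to play a role in the construct's intended function.

The payload is wild-type human G3BP1, a protein with an essential role in stress granule formation, fused at its N-terminus to EGFP. The fusion is driven by the CMV immediate early enhancer and promoter. Two short tet operator matches lie immediately downstream of the promoter (the software labels them as fragments of other Tet-type promoters), and the transcript is terminated by the bovine growth hormone polyadenylation signal. In host cells expressing the Tet repressor, operator binding keeps the promoter silent until doxycycline relieves repression.

Downstream sits an FRT site directly abutting a hygromycin resistance coding sequence followed by an SV40 poly(A) signal. No full promoter is annotated ahead of HygR, consistent with the Flp-In design, where FLP-mediated recombination into a genomic FRT site places the marker behind a resident promoter, so hygromycin resistance reports correct integration. The construct is therefore suited to generating isogenic stable cell lines with inducible, fluorescently trackable G3BP1, and it was deposited with a study of structure-mediated RNA decay involving UPF1 and G3BP1.
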