Addgene plasmid #136003: pcDNA5 FRT TO-EGFP-G3BP1-WT
Purpose: DOX-inducible WT G3BP1 inserted with GFP tagged on the N-terminus and used with the Flp-In T-Rex System
Depositing lab: Anthony Leung. Depositing organization: Johns Hopkins School of Public Health. Publication: Structure-Mediated RNA Decay by UPF1 and G3BP1. Fischer JW, Busa VF, Shao Y, Leung AKL. Mol Cell. 2020 Apr 2;78(1):70-84.e6. doi: 10.1016/j.molcel.2020.01.021. Epub 2020 Feb 3. PubMed 32017897.
Backbone
  Vector backbone: pcDNA5 FRT TO
  Backbone manufacturer: Invitrogen
  Vector type: Mammalian Expression
Growth in bacteria
  Bacterial resistance: Ampicillin, 100 μg/mL
  Growth temperature: 37°C
  Growth strain: DH5alpha
  Copy number: Unknown
Gene/Insert
  Gene/Insert name: G3BP1
  Species: H. sapiens (human)
  Entrez Gene: G3BP1 (a.k.a. G3BP, HDH-VIII)
  Tag / fusion protein: EGFP (N terminal on insert)
Terms and licenses: Academic/Nonprofit Terms; Industry Terms: Not Available to Industry
How to cite: pcDNA5 FRT TO-EGFP-G3BP1-WT was a gift from Anthony Leung (Addgene plasmid # 136003 ; http://n2t.net/addgene:136003 ; RRID:Addgene_136003)
